Addgene plasmid #64619: MEK5 DD(S311D,T315D)-pcw107-V5
Purpose: when used to produce lentivirus, express physiological levels of insert
Depositing lab: David Sabatini & Kris Wood. Depositing organization: Whitehead Institute for Biomedical Research. Publication: Systematic identification of signaling pathways with potential to confer anticancer drug resistance. Martz CA, Ottina KA, Singleton KR, Jasper JS, Wardell SE, Peraza-Penton A, Anderson GR, Winter PS, Wang T, Alley HM, Kwong LN, Cooper ZA, Tetzlaff M, Chen PL, Rathmell JC, Flaherty KT, Wargo JA, McDonnell DP, Sabatini DM, Wood KC. Sci Signal. 2014 Dec 23;7(357):ra121. doi: 10.1126/scisignal.aaa1877. PubMed 25538079.
Backbone
  Vector backbone: pcw107 (V5)
  Backbone manufacturer: John Doench/Kathleen Ottina
  Backbone size w/o insert (bp): 9240
  Vector type: Lentiviral
  Selectable markers: Puromycin
Growth in bacteria
  Bacterial resistance: Ampicillin, 100 μg/mL
  Growth temperature: 37°C
  Growth strain: Stbl3
  Copy number: Unknown
Gene/Insert
  Gene/Insert name: MAP2K5 (alt name: NM_145160.2)
  Species: H. sapiens (human)
  Insert size (bp): 1347
  Mutation: S311D, T315D*
  Entrez Gene: MAP2K5 (a.k.a. HsT17454, MAPKK5, MEK5, PRKMK5)
  Promoter: PGK
  Tag / fusion protein: V5 (C terminal on backbone)
  Cloning method: Gateway Cloning
  Sequencing primers: 5′ hPGK-F; 3′ WPRE-R
Resource information
  A portion of this plasmid was derived from a plasmid made by: Axel Ullrich Lab, MPIB
Terms and licenses: Academic/Nonprofit Terms; Industry Terms: Not Available to Industry
Depositor comments: ATCG (N-term barcode, 17 nt upstream of CDS start). Working name: CTK-G1-V5 *There are also K110E and H118R mutations, but these are not functional in nature
How to cite: MEK5 DD(S311D,T315D)-pcw107-V5 was a gift from David Sabatini & Kris Wood (Addgene plasmid # 64619 ; http://n2t.net/addgene:64619 ; RRID:Addgene_64619)
