[The description below was written by a language model from this plasmid's Addgene catalogue record and the feature table of its GenBank file.]
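Description:
MEK5 DD(S311D,T315D)-pcw107-V5 is a lentiviral expression plasmid built on the pcw107 (V5) backbone (about 9.2 kb without insert). It carries a human MAP2K5 (MEK5) open reading frame of roughly 1.35 kb that was introduced by Gateway recombination. It is propagated in bacteria under ampicillin selection, in a recombination-deficient strain of the kind commonly used to keep lentiviral repeat sequences stable. Transduced mammalian cells can be selected with puromycin. The origin of replication and the promoter driving the puromycin marker are not stated in the record.

The insert is expressed from the PGK promoter, a moderate-strength constitutive promoter. This fits the stated purpose of producing physiological rather than strongly overexpressed levels of the protein once the plasmid has been packaged into lentivirus. The coding sequence is fused at its C terminus to a backbone-encoded V5 epitope tag for detection. The use of a WPRE-directed sequencing primer suggests a WPRE post-transcriptional element downstream of the cassette. MEK5 carries the S311D and T315D substitutions, aspartate replacements of the kind used as phosphomimetics, giving the "DD" form named in the construct. The depositor also notes K110E and H118R changes described as having no functional consequence, and a short barcode placed just upstream of the start of the coding sequence. The associated publication title indicates that the construct belongs to a study systematically identifying signaling pathways that can confer anticancer drug resistance.

The available sequence record is only a 717 bp partial read. It annotates the V5 tag, in reverse orientation, next to an attB2 Gateway site, which is consistent with the insert–tag junction. The rest of the vector is not annotated.
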