LOCUS       Exported 717 bp ds-DNA linear SYN 25-MAY-2021
DEFINITION  when used to produce lentivirus, express physiological levels of
            insert .
ACCESSION   .
VERSION     .
KEYWORDS    MEK5 DD(S311D,T315D)-pcw107-V5
SOURCE      synthetic DNA construct
  ORGANISM  synthetic DNA construct
REFERENCE   1 (bases 1 to 717)
  AUTHORS   Martz CA, Ottina KA, Singleton KR, Jasper JS, Wardell SE,
            Peraza-Penton A, Anderson GR, Winter PS, Wang T, Alley HM, Kwong LN,
            Cooper ZA, Tetzlaff M, Chen PL, Rathmell JC, Flaherty KT, Wargo JA,
            McDonnell DP, Sabatini DM, Wood KC
  TITLE     Systematic identification of signaling pathways with potential to
            confer anticancer drug resistance.
  JOURNAL   Sci Signal. 2014 Dec 23;7(357):ra121. doi:
            10.1126/scisignal.aaa1877.
  PUBMED    25538079
REFERENCE   2 (bases 1 to 717)
  AUTHORS   .
  TITLE     Direct Submission
  JOURNAL   Exported May 25, 2021 from SnapGene Server 1.1.58
            http://www.snapgene.com
FEATURES             Location/Qualifiers
     source          1..717
                     /organism="synthetic DNA construct"
                     /mol_type="other DNA"
     CDS             complement(39..80)
                     /codon_start=1
                     /product="epitope tag from simian virus 5"
                     /label=V5 tag
                     /translation="GKPIPNPLLGLDST"
     protein_bind    88..112
                     /gene="mutant version of attB"
                     /label=attB2
                     /bound_moiety="BP Clonase(TM)"
                     /note="recombination site for the Gateway(R) BP reaction"
ORIGIN
        1 tccagaggtt gattgtcgac ttaacgcggt cattactacg tagaatcgag accgaggaga
       61 gggttaggga taggcttacc accggtaacc actttgtaca agaaagttgg caacgggggc
      121 ccctgctggc tccgcctctc ctccagcgcc cggcacaccc acatggacac cacggcggca
      181 tttccatcat tgaactgcac gatgaacggg tggcccatca attcttcagg tgctggcctt
      241 tcttttggct gttttcgcat acactgagtg atgaaatgta caaatggctc cgagaactct
      301 ccaattggaa ggacgggcga atcctcatca acaatgcact gcagaagctg gagaggcatt
      361 aaagatccct ggtttttctg aatctgagga tatggaaacc tcccaagagc aagctccata
      421 aaagagattc ctaagctcca gacatcagaa tgaattccat actgctcccc tgaaatcctt
      481 tcaggcgcca tataagcatt tgttccaaca taatccttgg ctatatcatt caccagctga
      541 gtgctaactc caaaatcaca cagcttaacc tgtcctcttg tgtttactag catattggag
      601 ggcttcacgt ctctatgtaa aatctttaaa ctccacaaat aagtaaggcc tttaacaact
      661 gctactgcaa ttcttccaag gacatgttct ggcattttcc tatatacatc caaagat
//
