>Addgene plasmid #64619 | MEK5 DD(S311D,T315D)-pcw107-V5 | depositor partial sequence | sequence record 108688 | Depositor Insert Sequence
ATGCTGTGGCTAGCCCTTGGCCCCTTTCCTGCCATGGAGAACCAGGTGCTGGTAATTCGCATCAAGATCC
CAAATAGTGGCGCGGTGGACTGGACAGTGCACTCCGGGCCGCAGTTACTCTTCAGGGATGTGCTGGATGT
GATAGGCCAGGTTCTGCCTGAAGCAACAACTACAGCATTTGAATATGAAGATGAAGATGGTGATCGAATT
ACAGTGAGAAGTGATGAGGAAATGAAGGCAATGCTGTCATATTATTATTCCACAGTAATGGAACAGCAAG
TAAATGGACAGTTAATAGAGCCTCTGCAGATATTTCCAAGAGCCTGCGAGCCTCCTGGGGAACGGAACAT
ACGTGGCCTGAAGGTGAATACTCGGGCCGGACCCTCTCAACACAGCAGCCCAGCAGTCTCAGATTCACTT
CCAAGCAATAGCTTAAAGAAGTCTTCTGCTGAACTGAAAAAAATACTAGCCAATGGCCAGATGAATGAAC
AAGACATACGATATCGGGACACTCTTGGTCATGGCAACGGAGGCACAGTCTACAAAGCATATCATGTCCC
GAGTGGGAAAATATTAGCTGTAAAGGTCATACTACTAGATATTACACTGGAACTTCAGAAGCAAATTATG
TCTGAATTGGAAATTCTTTATAAGTGCGATTCATCATATATCATTGGATTTTATGGAGCATTTTTTGTAG
AAAACAGGATTTCAATATGTACAGAATTCATGGATGGGGGATCTTTGGATGTATATAGGAAAATGCCAGA
ACATGTCCTTGGAAGAATTGCAGTAGCAGTTGTTAAAGGCCTTACTTATTTGTGGAGTTTAAAGATTTTA
CATAGAGACGTGAAGCCCTCCAATATGCTAGTAAACACAAGAGGACAGGTTAAGCTGTGTGATTTTGGAG
TTAGCACTCAGCTGGTGAATGATATAGCCAAGGATTATGTTGGAACAAATGCTTATATGGCGCCTGAAAG
GATTTCAGGGGAGCAGTATGGAATTCATTCTGATGTCTGGAGCTTAGGAATCTCTTTTATGGAGCTTGCT
CTTGGGAGGTTTCCATATCCTCAGATTCAGAAAAACCAGGGATCTTTAATGCCTCTCCAGCTTCTGCAGT
GCATTGTTGATGAGGATTCGCCCGTCCTTCCAATTGGAGAGTTCTCGGAGCCATTTGTACATTTCATCAC
TCAGTGTATGCGAAAACAGCCAAAAGAAAGGCCAGCACCTGAAGAATTGATGGGCCACCCGTTCATCGTG
CAGTTCAATGATGGAAATGCCGCCGTGGTGTCCATGTGGGTGTGCCGGGCGCTGGAGGAGAGGCGGAGCC
AGCAGGGGCCCCCGTGA
