>Addgene plasmid #64619 | MEK5 DD(S311D,T315D)-pcw107-V5 | addgene partial sequence | sequence record 110698 | hPGK-F 5'-GTGTTCCGCATTCTGCAAG-3'
TCACCGACCTCTCTCCCCAGGGGCTAGCATCGATGGATCAACAAGTTTGTACAAAAAAGTTGGCATCGGC
GGCGGCGGCACCATGCTGTGGCTAGCCCTTGGCCCCTTTCCTGCCATGGAGAACCAGGTGCTGGTAATTC
GCATCAAGATCCCAAATAGTGGCGCGGTGGACTGGACAGTGCACTCCGGGCCGCAGTTACTCTTCAGGGA
TGTGCTGGATGTGATAGGCCAGGTTCTGCCTGAAGCAACAACTACAGCATTTGAATATGAAGATGAAGAT
GGTGATCGAATTACAGTGAGAAGTGATGAGGAAATGAAGGCAATGCTGTCATATTATTATTCCACAGTAA
TGGAACAGCAAGTAAATGGACAGTTAATAGAGCCTCTGCAGATATTTCCAAGAGCCTGCGAGCCTCCTGG
GGAACGGAACATACGTGGCCTGAAGGTGAATACTCGGGCCGGACCCTCTCAACACAGCAGCCCAGCAGTC
TCAGATTCACTTCCAAGCAATAGCTTAAAGAAGTCTTCTGCTGAACTGAAAAAAATACTAGCCAATGGCC
AGATGAATGAACAAGACATACGATATCGGGACACTCTTGGTCATGGCAACGGAGGCACAGTCTACAAAGC
ATATCATGTCCCGAGTGGGAAAATATTAGCTGTAAAGGTCATACTACTAGATATTACACTGGAACTTCAG
AAGCAAATTATGTCTGAATTGGAAATTCTTTATAAGTGCGATTCATCATATATCATTGGA
